>Addgene plasmid #232828 | 78H05-FRT100-STOP-FRT100-p65.AD | addgene full sequence | sequence record 461247 | Addgene NGS Result
TTGAGATCCTTTTTTTCTGCGCGTAATCTGCTGCTTGCAAACAAAAAAACCACCGCTACCAGCGGTGGTT
TGTTTGCCGGATCAAGAGCTACCAACTCTTTTTCCGAAGGTAACTGGCTTCAGCAGAGCGCAGATACCAA
ATACTGTTCTTCTAGTGTAGCCGTAGTTAGGCCACCACTTCAAGAACTCTGTAGCACCGCCTACATACCT
CGCTCTGCTAATCCTGTTACCAGTGGCTGCTGCCAGTGGCGATAAGTCGTGTCTTACCGGGTTGGACTCA
AGACGATAGTTACCGGATAAGGCGCAGCGGTCGGGCTGAACGGGGGGTTCGTGCACACAGCCCAGCTTGG
AGCGAACGACCTACACCGAACTGAGATACCTACAGCGTGAGCTATGAGAAAGCGCCACGCTTCCCGAAGG
GAGAAAGGCGGACAGGTATCCGGTAAGCGGCAGGGTCGGAACAGGAGAGCGCACGAGGGAGCTTCCAGGG
GGAAACGCCTGGTATCTTTATAGTCCTGTCGGGTTTCGCCACCTCTGACTTGAGCGTCGATTTTTGTGAT
GCTCGTCAGGGGGGCGGAGCCTATGGAAAAACGCCAGCAACGCGGCCTTTTTACGGTTCCTGGCCTTTTG
CTGGCCTTTTGCTCACATGTTACCGTCGACGATGTAGGTCACGGTCTCGAAGCCGCGGTGCGGGTGCCAG
GGCGTGCCCTTGGGCTCCCCGGGCGCGTACTCCACCTCACCCATCTGGTCCATCATGATGAACGGGTCGA
GGTGGCGGTAGTTGATCCCGGCGAACGCGCGGCGCACCGGGAAGCCCTCGCCCTCGAAACCGCTGGGCGC
GGTGGTCACGGTGAGCACGGGACGTGCGACGGCGTCGGCGGGTGCGGATACGCGGGGCAGCGTCAGCGGG
TTCTCGACGGTCACGGCGGGCATGTCGACAAGCCGAACATATGGGCGCGCCTAGTATGTATGTAAGTTAA
TAAAACCCATTTTTGCGGAAAGTAGATAAAAAAAACATTTTTTTTTTTTACTGCACTGGATATCATTGAA
CTTATCTGATCAGTTTTAAATTTACTTCGATCCAAGGGTATTTGATGTACCAGGTTCTTTCGATTACCTC
TCACTCAAAATGACATTCCACTCAAAGTCAGCGCTGTTTGCCTCCTTCTCTGTCCACAGAAATATCGCCG
TCTCTTTCGCCGCTGCGTCCGCTATCTCTTTCGCCACCGTTTGTAGCGTTACGTAGCGTCAATGTCCGCC
TTCAGTTGCATTTTGTCAGCGGTTTCGTGACGAAGCTCCAAGCGGTTTACGCCATCAATTAAACACAAAG
TGCTGTGCCAAAACTCCTCTCGCTTCTTATTTTTGTTTGTTTTTTGAGTGATTGGGGTGGTGATTGGTTT
TGGGTGGGTAAGCAGGGGAAAGTGTGAAAAATCCCGGCAATGGGCCAAGAGGATCAGGAGCTATTAATTC
GCGGAGGCAGCAAACACCCATCTGCCGAGCATCTGAACAATGTGAGTAGTACATGTGCATACATCTTAAG
TTCACTTGATCTATAGGAACTGCGATTGCAACATCAAATTGTCTGCGGCGTGAGAACTGCGACCCACAAA
AATCCCAAACCGCAATTGCACAAACAAATAGTGACACGAAACAGATTATTCTGGTAGCTGTTCTCGCTAT
ATAAGACAATTTTTGAGATCATATCATGATCAAGACATCTAAAGGCATTCATTTTCGACTATATTCTTTT
TTACAAAAAATATAACAACCAGATATTTTAAGCTGATCCTAGATGCACAAAAAATAAATAAAAGTATAAA
CCTACTTCGTAGGATACTTCGGGGTACTTTTTGTTCGGGGTTAGATGAGCATAACGCTTGTAGTTGATAT
TTGAGATCCCCTATCATTGCAGGGTGACAGCGGAGCGGCTTCGCAGAGCTGCATTAACCAGGGCTTCGGG
CAGGCCAAAAACTACGGCACGCTCCGGCCACCCAGTCCGCCGGAGGACTCCGGTTCAGGGAGCGGCCAAC
TAGCCGAGAACCTCACCTATGCCTGGCACAATATGGACATCTTTGGGGCGGTCAATCAGCCGGGCTCCGG
ATGGCGGCAGCTGGTCAACCGGACACGCGGACTATTCTGCAACGAGCGACACATACCGGCGCCCAGGAAA
CATTTGCTCAAGAACGGTGAGTTTCTATTCGCAGTCGGCTGATCTGTGTGAAATCTTAATAAAGGGTCCA
ATTACCAATTTGAAACTCAGTTTGCGGCGTGGCCTATCCGGGCGAACTTTTGGCCGTGATGGGCAGTTCC
GGTGCCGGAAAGACGACCCTGCTGAATGCCCTTGCCTTTCGATCGCCGCAGGGCATCCAAGTATCGCCAT
CCGGGATGCGACTGCTCAATGGCCAACCTGTGGACGCCAAGGAGATGCAGGCCAGGTGCGCCTATGTCCA
GCAGGATGACCTCTTTATCGGCTCCCTAACGGCCAGGGAACACCTGATTTTCCAAGCCATGGTGCGGATG
CCACGACATCTGACCTATCGGCAGCGAGTGGCCCGCGTGGATCAGGTGATCCAGGAGCTTTCGCTCAGCA
AATGTCAGCACACGATCATCGGTGTGCCCGGCAGGGTGAAAGGTCTGTCCGGCGGAGAAAGGAAGCGTCT
GGCATTCGCCTCCGAGGCTCTAACCGATCCGCCGCTTCTGATCTGCGATGAGCCCACCTCCGGACTGGAC
TCCTTTACCGCCCACAGCGTCGTCCAGGTGCTGAAGAAGCTGTCGCAGAAGGGCAAGACCGTCATCCTGA
CCATTCATCAGCCGTCTTCCGAGCTGTTTGAGCTCTTTGACAAGATCCTTCTGATGGCCGAGGGCAGGGT
AGCTTTCTTGGGCACTCCCAGCGAAGCCGTCGACTTCTTTTCCTAGTGAGTTCGATGTGTTTATTAAGGG
TATCTAGTATTACATAACATCTCAACTCCTATCCAGCGTGGGTGCCCAGTGTCCTACCAACTACAATCCG
GCGGACTTTTACGTACAGGTGTTGGCCGTTGTGCCCGGACGGGAGATCGAGTCCCGTGATCGGATCGCCA
AGATATGCGACAATTTTGCCATTAGCAAAGTAGCCCGGGATATGGAGCAGTTGTTGGCCACCAAAAATCT
GGAGAAGCCACTGGAGCAGCCGGAGAATGGGTACACCTACAAGGCCACCTGGTTCATGCAGTTCCGGGCG
GTCCTGTGGCGATCCTGGCTGTCGGTGCTCAAGGAACCACTCCTCGTAAAAGTGCGACTTATTCAGACAA
CGGTGAGTGGTTCCAGTGGAAACAAATGATATAACGCTTACAATTCTTGGAAACAAATTCGCTAGATTTT
AGATAGAATTGCCTGATTCCACACCCTTCTTAGTTTTTTTCAATGAGATGTATAGTTTATAGTTTTGCAG
AAGATAAATAAATTTCATTTAACTCGCGAATATTAATGAGATGCGAGTAACATTTTAATTTGCAGATGGT
TGCCATCTTGATTGGCCTCATCTTTTTGGGCCAACAACTCACGCAAGTGGGTGTGATGAATATCAACGGA
GCCATCTTCCTCTTCCTGACCAACATGACCTTTCAAAACGTCTTTGCCACGATAAATGTAAGTCATGTTT
AGAATACATTTGCATTTCAATAATTTACTAACTTTCTAATGAATCGATTCGATTTAGGTGTTCACCTCAG
AGCTGCCAGTTTTTATGAGGGAGGCCCGAAGTCGACTTTATCGCTGTGACACATACTTTCTGGGCAAAAC
GATTGCCGAATTGCCGCTTTTTCTCACAGTGCCACTGGTCTTCACGGCGATTGCCTATCCGATGATCGGA
CTGCGGGCCGGAGTGCTGCACTTCTTCAACTGCCTGGCGCTGGTCACTCTGGTGGCCAATGTGTCAACGT
CCTTCGGATATCTAATATCCTGCGCCAGCTCCTCGACCTCGATGGCGCTGTCTGTGGGTCCGCCGGTTAT
CATACCATTCCTGCTCTTTGGCGGCTTCTTCTTGAACTCGGGCTCGGTGCCAGTATACCTCAAATGGTTG
TCGTACCTCTCATGGTTCCGTTACGCCAACGAGGGTCTGCTGATTAACCAATGGGCGGACGTGGAGCCGG
GCGAAATTAGCTGCACATCGTCGAACACCACGTGCCCCAGTTCGGGCAAGGTCATCCTGGAGACGCTTAA
CTTCTCCGCCGCCGATCTGCCGCTGGACTACGTGGGTCTGGCCATTCTCATCGTGAGCTTCCGGGTGCTC
GCATATCTGGCTCTAAGACTTCGGGCCCGACGCAAGGAGTAGCCGACATATATCCGAAATAACTGCTTGT
TTTTTTTTTTTACCATTATTACCATCGTGTTTACTGTTTATTGCCCCCTCAAAAAGCTAATGTAATTATA
TTTGTGCCAATAAAAACAAGATATGACCTATAGAATACAAGTATTTCCCCTTCGAACATCCCCACAAGTA
GACTTTGGATTTGTCTTCTAACCAAAAGACTTACACACCTGCATACCTTACATCAAAAACTCGTTTATCG
CTACATAAAACACCGGGATATATTTTTTATATACATACTTTTCAAATCGCGCGCCCTCTTCATAATTCAC
CTCCACCACACCACGTTTCGTAGTTGCTCTTTCGCTGTCTCCCACCCGCTCTCCGCAACACATTCACCTT
TTGTTCGACGACCTTGGAGCGACTGTCGTTAGTTCCGCGCGATTCGGTTCGCTCAAATGGTTCCGAGTGG
TTCATTTCGTCTCAATAGAAATTAGTAATAAATATTTGTATGTACAATTTATTTGCTCCAATATATTTGT
ATATATTTCCCTCACAGCTATATTTATTCTAATTTAATATTATGACTTTTTAAGGTAATTTTTTGTGACC
TGTTCGGAGTGATTAGCGTTACAATTTGAACTGAAAGTGACATCCAGTGTTTGTTCCTTGTGTAGATGCA
TCTCAAAAAAATGGTGGGCATAATAGTGTTGTTTATATATATCAAAAATAACAACTATAATAATAAGAAT
ACATTTAATTTAGAAAATGCTTGGATTTCACTGGAACTAGGGCGCGCCTCCGGAACATAATGGTGCAGGG
CGCTGACTTCCGCGTTTCCAGACTTTACGAAACACGGAAACCGAAGACCATTCATGTTGTTGCTCAGGTC
GCAGACGTTTTGCAGCAGCAGTCGCTTCACGTTCGCTCGCGTATCGGTGATTCATTCTGCTAACCAGTAA
GGCAACCCCGCCAGCCTAGCCGGGTCCTCAACGACAGGAGCACGATCATGCGCACCCGTGGCCAGCGGCC
GCTCTAGAACTAGTGGATCTAAACGAGTTTTTAAGCAAACTCACTCCCTGACAATAAAAACGCAATTATC
TTTAAATAAATATATTCTATTTATTAACCAAGTAGCTAATATAGCTAAAATCAATTTGTTGCTAACTTAA
AACTAACATAATTATGTATTAGTTATTTACATTCTTTTGGTTGGTTACAACCAAATAAATAATATCACTT
TTAAAAACTTAAGCCAGGAACTGAATAATTTTCTATTTGGCTTTAGTCGACGGTATCGATAAGCTTTTAC
TTGCCGCCGCCCAGGGGGCCGTAGCGGGTGCGGTACTGGCTCACGCGGTTGCGCAGGCGCTGCACGCGCT
GGCGCAGCTCGGCCACGCGGGTCTCCAGGGCGGTGTTCTCGCGCTCCAGGAAGGCGGCCTCGATCTCCAG
ACTAGTACCTCCACCTCCACCTCCACCACCTCCTCCGCTAGCGGAGCTTATCTGGCTCAGCAAAGCGGAG
AAATCCATATCAGCGATGCTGGAGAAATCCTCATCGCCGCTGAGGAGGCCATTGGGCAAACCCGGGGCAC
CCAGTGGGGCAGGGGCTGGATCGGGTGGTCGCTGTGCGCCGGTCACCAGTCGCGTGATAGCCTCCGGGTA
TTCCATCAGCATGGGCTCTGTGGTATGAGGTGCGACCGGGATTCCCTGATTCAAGAGCTGCTGAAACTCG
CTGTTGTCCACGGATGCGAGATCGGTGAATACGGCAGGGTCTGTGCTGTTACCCAGCAGGGCTCCCAAGT
CTTCGTCATCGAACTGAAGCTGCAAGAGGGCCTCGCTCAGGGTTCCTTCGCCCGCCTGCGTTGGTTTCGG
AGCAGGAGGGGCAACTGCCTGTGGGGGTCCAGGCGCCAGCACGGGGACTGGAGCGGGGGCCTGGGCCAGA
GCACTCACCATTGCGGGAGCCGGTGCCGGAGCGGGCGCCTGGGGGAGGACTTGCGGTGGGGCCGGAGCCA
GTGCCGATGCCTGGGAAATTTGTCCACTGGGGAACACCATCGTGGGGAACTCATCATAGTTAATCGTGCT
AAGGGAGGAAGTGAACGGGTAGGGCTGCGGTGCGGGTTTGGGGACGCTGGCACTGCTGCGCGAAGGAACC
GCAATACGACGGGGCGGGGGGCGCGGGTCCGTGGGGCCCGAGAAGGGGGACTTTTTCATGATGGACTTGA
AGGTTTCATAGGTTCGCTTCCGCTTTTCTTCGATACGGTGACGGTCATCCGTATCGGGCAGGTACTGGAA
CTCCATCGGCGTGGAACCCAATTCGACCTTTCTCTTCTTTTTTGGAGGCTCGGGAATTAATTCCGCTTTA
TCCATGGGCCCGGGGTTCTCCTCCACATCGCCGCAGGTCAGCAGGCTGCCGCGGCCCTCGAAGTTCCTAT
ACTTTCTAGACAATAGGAACTTCGGAATAGGAACTTCAAGATCCCCCGGATCCTCGCATGGTTTTGCCTA
ATTGTTTCAGATTTATGGGGCTTACATACATACATAATTACTTTATACAACGAAAATTACTAAATAGAAT
CGTTCCTGTAAGCAGGACTGACACATTTGCTTGCGTTGATTGCTATTATATCGACCTACCATAGTCACAT
AAATATGTACATATATAAATATGTATGTATGTACAATCGCATGCTTGACGGCAGTTAAGAAATGAAGTCA
CCATTTCGGTGAGCTGGCAACGATTATGCTGTGGCCCCGAAAGGAATGACTCATCGTCCCAGAGAATCGA
TACCAACGGTGGAAAGCCAAGTGCATGCCACACTGCGTGCACAGCCTGCTGCTACACTTGCCACAAACAG
CAGGCGGAAAAGCGCAGCAGCGGCCCGAATCGGGGAAAATAGAAAGCGCTAATTATAGACGAAGTGAACG
GCAGCTCTGCTTTCCCGCAGTCGAAACTCCGTGCAATGACCCCGTTCTTTCACCACGAAATGAATGATCG
CTGGGAGAAAGAAAAGGCAAAGAAAAACATAGTGGGGTTTTCTTATTTCTGACAACACTGAATCTGGCCG
ATTTTATTCTTGTGTACACAACTTATCGCCGAGTTAACTTGGCTTTTCTGCTATACGTGTCTTTGTGGAT
AAAATACTTTATGGTTTCTCGTACAATCTTCATCGTTTTCGTATGCTTTTCAGTGTTGCAGTGAATTTTT
TGTTGCGATTGGAAGCGTAAACACTGATTTCGACGGTTACCCCGCCCACCAATGACGCTCCCATCGAGCG
TTGAAGTGGCGCGACGCAGATCCAGACATGATAAGATACATTGATGAGTTTGGACAAACCACAACTAGAA
TGCAGTGAAAAAAATGCTTTATTTGTGAAATTTGTGATGCTATTGCTTTATTTGTAACCATTATAAGCTG
CAATAAACAAGTTAACAACAACAATTGCATTCATTTTATGTTTCAGGTTCAGGGGGAGGTGTGGGAGGTT
TTTTAAAGCAAGTAAAACCTCTACAAATGTGGTATGGCTGATTATGATCTCTAGTCAAGGCACTATACAT
CAAATATTTTTCCATAATTTTCTTGTATAGCAGTGCAGCTTTTTCCTTTGTGGTGTAAATAGCAAAGCAA
GCAAGAGTTCTATTACTAAACACAGCATGACTCAAAAAACTTAGCAATTCTGAAGGAAAGTCATTGGGGT
CTTCTACCTTTCTCTTCTTTTTTGGAGGAGTAGAATGTTGAGAGTCAGCAGTAGCCTCATCATCACTAGA
TGGCATTTCTTCTGAGCAAAACAGGTTTTCCTCATTAAAGGCATTCCACCACTGCTCCCATTCATCAGTT
CCATAGGTTGGAATCTAAAATACACAAACAATTAGAATCAGTAGTTTAACACATTATACACTTAAAAATT
TTATATTTACCTTAGAGCTTTAAATCTCTGTAGGTAGTTTGTCCAATTATGTCACACCACAGAAGTAAGG
TTCCTTCACAAAGATCCTCTAGCACTAGTGCGCGAATTCTCTAGCTTCAAAAGCGCTCTGAAGTTCCTAT
ACTTTCTAGACAATAGGAACTTCGGAATAGGAACTTCACGCGAGGATCCAAGCAGCATGTTTTGGTACCG
TTTGGTATGCGTCTTGTGATTCAAAGTTGGCTTATTCAAAGGATATTAACGAAGGCAGCGGCACGTCTGC
TCGGCTCGAACATTCATTCACAACTGATGCTCTCAGCCACCCCGCGCCCTTTTATACCGCTGCGCTCGAT
CCCCGGGCGAGCTCGGCCGGCCGTTTATCACCACTTTGTACAAGAAAGCTGGGTCGAATTCGCCCTTGTC
AAGAAAGTGTCTCAGTGCTGCAAGGGAAAGTTTACAAAATATATAAATAGTTTATACTTGTAAATCATAG
ATTAACATAAACTATTTTAATTGGGTGTGTTGTTTGCCATTCTTCGAAAGTGCTAAACACCTAAATGGTC
TATTGTTTTAGAACCTTACCATTTAATTCCACACACGAATTCCCCTTGAAACGCCTTCAGCTGTTGCTGC
CTGATTTTTCGGTGGCCAAAATCAATGTCATTGCCTTTGTTTGTCCTGGCCAACTGTTGCTACCGATGAT
TGTTGTGCTTTGCCCCTGGGTGTGGATGGATGCTCGATCACACCTTCGCCGGTGAAAGGTCAATGCTAAT
CCCTAATCCCGTTCGACCCTCTTCGCACCTCTCTAGTGGCGAATGCGCCTATTTACATTGGCACTTCAAT
GGCTGGCTAGGATTATTATCATTATTACTCGGCATCCTGTTGTGTTTGTTCTGCAGATAATATAATTACA
AGTAATTTTGCTGGCCAACGCTGCCGGGCGATGTGATCACGATGAGCCCATTCTGCGGCAGGACAATGGC
GCACTGGAATGTCCTGCGAAGTCCTGCCAAGCGAGCTGACAGTCCGACAACTGTTGTGTCAATATTTTGA
CAGAAGAATGCCAAATGGAGAGTGCTTCTTTTTTTTTTTTTTTGCACAAAGCAGGAAGAGCCGAAGGAAG
ACGGCGAACAGGTCTCAAGGATCAAGGATCGCTCGCTGGATGAGTCAGCTGGGAAATATGCAGACCGGGC
AATGCGAATTGTGGGGATAACAGTAGGACGAAATAATCGAAATAATCAAGTCAAGTTTTAAAAATAATAT
ATTTTAAGCGGTATTTTTTTTTATGTTTAGTAACCGAAAGAAAGAATGTTGCGGAGTATCCTTAAAAGTT
AATGTAAGAAACCCGTTATGACAATGTTTCACGGTACGATGGCATTCTTCCACTGAAAACAATCGGAGCA
CACACACACATGCATTTATAAAGTGTCCACATACACATACACAGGCATTTGCATGAAAAGGCGATATAAG
CAGCAAACTAAAATAGAAATTAAGAGAAATGGCGAGAGAGGATGGGAAAAAATACGAAAAAAAAAAGCAA
ACACAAAGTGCAACTCAGATGGCGGAAATGAAAAGAAATTGCATATACATAAGTGTGCCTGTGTGTGTGT
GTGTGTGTGTGATGCATTTTCCAACGTACATATGTATTTCTGTATGTGTGTGTGTACATAATGAAAAAGT
ACTTCATTAAAAATCAAGTATGTGTTGATTTCCATATGAAAAACAACAACAGAGACATAAACCGACCGAG
GAAATGCTAAGTACACGTACGTAATGCACTAGTGGGCGTTGGGAGTTGGGCGGTAGGTGCCACGCCCCCA
TCAACGAAGGGGCGGTGGCCATTGTCACAGGAAATGAGTTGAGCCATAATGCAGGAAAGAAACGAGAAAG
AGAGAGAGAGAGAGTGAGAGAGAGAGGGGGGAAATGGAGAAAGCCCTAGACTTTGGCTCAGAATTGAAAT
TAAAAATGTGTAAATGAAAAAATGAATAAATATGCACGATGATGATGATGACGATGATGATGATTATGGT
GGATGCAAGAATATAATTGCTACATTTCGTATTAAGCACCCACACCCGAACATGAAGACCCCACATTCCA
CACACCCCACTGGCCGCCACCCACCAACACCACCCACTTCCGCTGCTGGGCAAATGGCAACAATTGAAAA
CTTTCTTTGATCTTTCGCATGGAAATTAATTTCTTGCGCCGTTTTTGTTGTTGCTCAGCAATTATGATTC
CGGATTATTCGCAATGAGCCAGGCGCTTTTGTTGGGGAAATGGGCATTCGATAATGGAAGATTGGAGCAC
TCGATGGGCATTGCAAATGCGATATGGATCTCTAAAGTGAGCACTTGCAAATGTATGAGGGATTTATATG
ATTAATTTCATATGTAGTAAATAGCAAACATATAAGCAGACAAAACGTATCCATTTCCACTTGTCTTCTC
CTCGCTTTCCATATTGATAATGATGAGGCTGATTTGCCCAGACTACTGGTAACTTTTCTATAGACACTCC
GTCGATGTGTGTGAGTTTTCATTACAATTATGCCTAGCTTTTCTTCGTGGCCTAAACCACGCCATTTTGT
GAAACAATGGAAAATGCAGCCAGAAACCGCAGCAATTTGTGGCTTCAACTGAAGGCAGTGGTGATACGGG
AAAAATCTCGCATGCGGATTCGTACAAAATCCCCCTGAGGTGCACTGAGAAAAAAGGGAAAGGTATTATT
TAATGTGTGGTCAAGTATGTGGATCTAATTTTTTTGTGATTTTCAGAAAGTGCCATCAATGGAAAAAGAA
GAGTGTTTTCTTTTTGCTTTGGGTTAATCAACGTGTGGCAAGCATTTTCTCGCAGTGTTGCTCCTTGTTC
TGCAGCCGCGAAATTTTGCAATTTGCGCATAATAATCATGATAATAATAATCGCACCCACATATGGTTGT
TTTTTTTTTTTTTACCTCGGGCCAGGGCGTTGGCGCTTGCCAGAGAAATTCCACAAAAAAATGTGGAAAA
AAACACGGAAAAGGGGAAAATAATTCTAATGGGGGCGCTGTAGGCGTGGCATAGCGTGCATGCATGTGTG
TGTGTGTGTGTGTGTGTGTGTGTGTGTGTGGGTGTGTGGGAGTGTCATTCGCCTGGTTAATTGTGGTGGA
AATGTAGAAGGAGGAGGAGGAGGAGGAGTTGGGGGAGTGGGGCATATGCTCTGTTTCCCACTTGTGAGAA
TTGCGCAATTTTCAATTATTTCCTGGGAAAAAAGTGTGAAAACTGTGGGGCAGCTACCGAGGGGCGGGCA
TGCATAGGTGGGCGTGTCATTGCAGACTTTTGCATAATTATAAGCTGCGATTCACCCACCGCCTGCAAAT
TATAATTAATGTAAGCCATAGTATGAGTGCCGCCTTTTTTTCTAATGCCCATGTGTGGGGCAGAAATTAT
GCAATGGTCTGATTATGCAACTGTAAGAAAAGTGCTCAAAACCATTCGTATTAAAGCCATCTTCAAGGAT
AAGTGTTGCAAGTGAATATGAGTAGTGTTGGCAAGTCATAAGAAAAGCATTCGGTCAAATAAAACTATCT
TAGATACGTCTCATCTAATTTTATCTCAAAAATCGATTGTTACTTACATTTATGATGATTTCATATAGTT
TCGTATAATTTCCAGCTATATTGGAATAAGTTGAGCCCTGCATTTTTTGCATTGAGCAGATTAATTCATT
GCCCTTCGCCCTTGAAATCCTCGCTGGCTCCTTTTCGATTGCGTTTCCAATATCCGTAAATCCAATTCAG
TTCCTTTGATTGCGAATGCGTGAATATTGAACAAACGAGAACACAACAAACAAAAAAAAAAAGGCGGCAG
AAACAGAAAATTAATCAAAATTCGTGTCGAAAATTGTGAGTTGCATTCGGAGGCAGGTTGATTGAAAGCG
CCTAGTGGGTGGTTTTTAATCTCTGGACTTTAGAATGCGATTCCATGCACTTTCTGCACAAACAATCAAA
CGCATTGGATTTTTGGTTTTTGTTTTCATTGCGCTCGTTTCTGTCAATTGCCAACTGATTTGCTTTTTGT
CTTAACGCCAGTTGGTAGGAAAGGAAGGGCGAATTCGGAGCCTGCTTTTTTGTACAAACTTGTGATAAAC
GAATTCTTGAAGACGAAAGGGCCTCGTGATACGCCTATTTTTATAGGTTAATGTCATGATAATAATGGTT
TCTTAGACGTCAGGTGGCACTTTTCGGGGAAATGTGCGCGGAACCCCTATTTGTTTATTTTTCTAAATAC
ATTCAAATATGTATCCGCTCATGAGACAATAACCCTGATAAATGCTTCAATAATATTGAAAAAGGAAGAG
TATGAGTATTCAACATTTCCGTGTCGCCCTTATTCCCTTTTTTGCGGCATTTTGCCTTCCTGTTTTTGCT
CACCCAGAAACGCTGGTGAAAGTAAAAGATGCTGAAGATCAGTTGGGTGCACGAGTGGGTTACATCGAAC
TGGATCTCAACAGCGGTAAGATCCTTGAGAGTTTTCGCCCCGAAGAACGTTTTCCAATGATGAGCACTTT
TAAAGTTCTGCTATGTGGCGCGGTATTATCCCGTATTGACGCCGGGCAAGAGCAACTCGGTCGCCGCATA
CACTATTCTCAGAATGACTTGGTTGAGTACTCACCAGTCACAGAAAAGCATCTTACGGATGGCATGACAG
TAAGAGAATTATGCAGTGCTGCCATAACCATGAGTGATAACACTGCGGCCAACTTACTTCTGACAACGAT
CGGAGGACCGAAGGAGCTAACCGCTTTTTTGCACAACATGGGGGATCATGTAACTCGCCTTGATCGTTGG
GAACCGGAGCTGAATGAAGCCATACCAAACGACGAGCGTGACACCACGATGCCTGTAGCAATGGCAACAA
CGTTGCGCAAACTATTAACTGGCGAACTACTTACTCTAGCTTCCCGGCAACAATTAATAGACTGGATGGA
GGCGGATAAAGTTGCAGGACCACTTCTGCGCTCGGCCCTTCCGGCTGGCTGGTTTATTGCTGATAAATCT
GGAGCCGGTGAGCGTGGGTCTCGCGGTATCATTGCAGCACTGGGGCCAGATGGTAAGCCCTCCCGTATCG
TAGTTATCTACACGACGGGGAGTCAGGCAACTATGGATGAACGAAATAGACAGATCGCTGAGATAGGTGC
CTCACTGATTAAGCATTGGTAACTGTCAGACCAAGTTTACTCATATATACTTTAGATTGATTTAAAACTT
CATTTTTAATTTAAAAGGATCTAGGTGAAGATCCTTTTTGATAATCTCATGACCAAAATCCCTTAACGTG
AGTTTTCGTTCCACTGAGCGTCAGACCCCGTAGAAAAGATCAAAGGATCTTC
Features (pLannotate 1.2.2; 20 found; start..end, strand, type, name):
      1..589     +  rep_origin     ori: high-copy-number ColE1/pMB1/pBR322/pUC origin of replication
    676..745     +  protein_bind   attB: attB site for the φC31 integrase (Groth et al., 2000) phage φC31 integrase
    961..5080    +  gene           mini-white: white; This modified version of the white gene lacks part of the first intron.
   5085..5240    +  CDS            YPB1_ECOLX (fragment): Protein predicted: Swiss-Prot protein existence level 4. From Escherichia coli.
   5315..5339    +  misc_feature   MCS (fragment): pBluescript multiple cloning site
   5576..5596    -  misc_feature   MCS (fragment): pBluescript multiple cloning site
   5783..6595    -  CDS            RELA (fragment): TF65_HUMAN - Also known as NFKB3. Experimental evidence at protein level: Swiss-Prot protein existence level 1. NF-kappa-B is a pleiotropic transcription factor present in almost all cell types and is the endpoint of a series of signal transduction events that are initiated by a vast array of stimuli related to many biological processes such as inflammation, immunity, differentiation, cell growth, tumorigenesis and apoptosis. NF-kappa-B is a homo- or heterodimeric complex formed by the Rel-like domain- containing proteins RELA/p65, RELB, NFKB1/p105, NFKB1/p50, REL and NFKB2/p52. The heterodime
   6606..6625    -  CDS            SV40 NLS (fragment): nuclear localization signal of SV40 (simian virus 40) large T antigen
   6710..6757    -  protein_bind   FRT: FLP-mediated recombination occurs in the 8-bp core sequence TCTAGAAA (Turan and Bode, 2011). FLP recombinase from the Saccharomyces cerevisiae 2μ plasmid
   7579..7713    -  polyA_signal   SV40 poly(A) signal: SV40 polyadenylation signal
   7736..7819    -  CDS            large T antigen (fragment): large T antigen from SV40 (simian virus 40)
   7844..7978    -  CDS            LT_POVHA (fragment): Protein inferred from homology: Swiss-Prot protein existence level 3. Isoform large T antigen is a key early protein essential for both driving viral replication and inducing cellular transformation. Plays a role in viral genome replication by driving entry of quiescent cells into the cell cycle and by autoregulating the synthesis of viral early mRNA. Displays highly oncogenic activities by corrupting the host cellular checkpoint mechanisms that guard cell division and the transcription, replication, and repair of DNA. Participates in the modulation of cellular gene expression preceeding viral
   7985..8005    -  CDS            SV40 NLS: nuclear localization signal of SV40 (simian virus 40) large T antigen
   8135..8200    -  intron         small t intron: SV40 (simian virus 40) small t antigen intron
   8202..8276    -  CDS            small t antigen (fragment): SV40 (simian virus 40) small t antigen
   8320..8367    -  protein_bind   FRT: FLP-mediated recombination occurs in the 8-bp core sequence TCTAGAAA (Turan and Bode, 2011). FLP recombinase from the Saccharomyces cerevisiae 2μ plasmid
   8570..8594    +  protein_bind   attB2: mutant version of attB; recombination site for the Gateway® BP reaction BP Clonase™
  12289..12313   -  protein_bind   attB1: mutant version of attB; recombination site for the Gateway® BP reaction BP Clonase™
  12427..12531   +  promoter       AmpR promoter: bla
  12532..13392   +  CDS            AmpR: β-lactamase; bla; confers resistance to ampicillin, carbenicillin, and related antibiotics
