[The description below was written by a language model from this plasmid's Addgene catalogue record and pLannotate feature annotations shown in this document.]
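Description:
78H05-FRT100-STOP-FRT100-p65.AD is a Drosophila transgenesis and expression plasmid of about 13.6 kb built on the pBPp65AD backbone. It is designed to produce the activation-domain half of a split-GAL4 driver only in a sparse subset of cells. It is maintained in E. coli through a high-copy ColE1/pUC-type origin and an ampicillin resistance gene (bla with its own promoter). For fly work it carries a φC31 attB site, which allows integrase-mediated insertion into a genomic attP landing site, and a mini-white gene that serves as the eye-colour marker for identifying transformants.

The payload lies on the reverse strand. A region of roughly 3.7 kb flanked by Gateway attB1 and attB2 sites has no annotated features; it is presumably the 78H05 enhancer fragment named in the record, although the feature table does not label it, nor does it annotate any core promoter. Downstream of this region, two FRT sites bracket a STOP cassette made of SV40 early-region sequences (small t intron, large T fragments and the SV40 polyadenylation signal), which terminates transcription before it reaches the coding sequence. After the second FRT comes an SV40 nuclear localization signal fused to a fragment of human RELA, the p65 transcriptional activation domain.

FLP recombinase excises the STOP cassette, allowing enhancer-driven p65.AD expression. The "FRT100" name and the stated purpose ("gated by Sparse.FRT100") indicate an FRT variant from the sparse driver system, so that excision occurs in only some cells. The construct is intended for in vivo single-cell labeling and manipulation, presumably paired with a complementary DNA-binding-domain hemidriver.
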