Addgene plasmid #232828: 78H05-FRT100-STOP-FRT100-p65.AD
Purpose: Enhancer 78H05 driven p65.AD, gated by Sparse.FRT100
Depositing lab: Liqun Luo. Depositing organization: Stanford University. Publication: The sparse driver system for in vivo single-cell labeling and manipulation in Drosophila. Xu C, Luo L. bioRxiv [Preprint]. 2024 Dec 4:2024.12.02.626507. doi: 10.1101/2024.12.02.626507. PubMed 39677673.
Backbone
  Vector backbone: pBPp65AD
  Vector type: Insect Expression
Growth in bacteria
  Bacterial resistance: Ampicillin, 100 μg/mL
  Growth temperature: 30°C
  Growth strain: NEB Stable
  Copy number: Unknown
Gene/Insert 1
  Gene/Insert name: FRT100-STOP-FRT100
Gene/Insert 2
  Gene/Insert name: p65.AD
Terms and licenses: Academic/Nonprofit Terms; Industry Terms: Not Available to Industry
Depositor comments: Please visit https://doi.org/10.1101/2024.12.02.626507 for bioRxiv preprint.
How to cite: 78H05-FRT100-STOP-FRT100-p65.AD was a gift from Liqun Luo (Addgene plasmid # 232828 ; http://n2t.net/addgene:232828 ; RRID:Addgene_232828)
